>Addgene plasmid #179400 | pv6_CBX7_Chromo_TAF3_Phd | addgene full sequence | sequence record 370116 | Addgene NGS Result
TCGCGCGTTTCGGTGATGACGGTGAAAACCTCTGACACATGCAGCTCCCGGAGACGGTCACAGCTTGTCT
GTAAGCGGATGCCGGGAGCAGACAAGCCCGTCAGGGCGCGTCAGCGGGTGTTGGCGGGTGTCGGGGCTGG
CTTAACTATGCGGCATCAGAGCAGATTGTACTGAGAGTGCACCATATGCGGTGTGAAATACCGCACAGAT
GCGTAAGGAGAAAATACCGCATCAGGCGCCATTCGCCATTCAGGCTGCGCAACTGTTGGGAAGGGCGATC
GGTGCGGGCCTCTTCGCTATTACGCCAGCTGGCGAAAGGGGGATGTGCTGCAAGGCGATTAAGTTGGGTA
ACGCCAGGGTTTTCCCAGTCACGACGTTGTAAAACGACGGCCAGTGAATTCTCGAGCCATAACTTCGTAT
AATGTATACTATACGAAGTTATATCGGACATTGATTATTGACTAGTTATTAATAGTAATCAATTACGGGG
TCATTAGTTCATAGCCCATATATGGAGTTCCGCGTTACATAACTTACGGTAAATGGCCCGCCTGGCTGAC
CGCCCAACGACCCCCGCCCATTGACGTCAATAATGACGTATGTTCCCATAGTAACGCCAATAGGGACTTT
CCATTGACGTCAATGGGTGGAGTATTTACGGTAAACTGCCCACTTGGCAGTACATCAAGTGTATCATATG
CCAAGTACGCCCCCTATTGACGTCAATGACGGTAAATGGCCCGCCTGGCATTATGCCCAGTACATGACCT
TATGGGACTTTCCTACTTGGCAGTACATCTACGTATTAGTCATCGCTATTACCATGGTCGAGGTGAGCCC
CACGTTCTGCTTCACTCTCCCCATCTCCCCCCCCTCCCCACCCCCAATTTTGTATTTATTTATTTTTTAA
TTATTTTGTGCAGCGATGGGGGCGGGGGGGGGGGGGGSGCGCGCCRGGSGGGGSGGGGSGGGGSGRGGGG
SGGGGSGGGGCGRGGCGGAGAGGTGCGGCGGCAGCCAATCAGAGCGGCGCGCTCCGAAAGTTTCCTTTTA
TGGCGAGGCGGCGGCGGCGGCGGCCCTATAAAAAGCGAAGCGCGCGGCGGGCGGGAGTCGCTGCGCGCTG
CCTTCGCCCCGTGCCCCGCTCCGCCGCCGCCTCGCGCCGCCCGCCCCGGCTCTGACTGACCGCGTTACTC
CCACAGGTGAGCGGGCGGGACGGCCCTTCTCCTCCGGGCTGTAATTAGCGCTTGGTTTAATGACGGCTTG
TTTCTTTTCTGTGGCTGCGTGAAAGCCTTGAGGGGCTCCGGGAGGGCCCTTTGTGCGGGGGGAGCGGCTC
GGGGGGTGCGTGCGTGTGTGTGTGCGTGGGGAGCGCCGCGTGCGGCTCCGCGCTGCCCGGCGGCTGTGAG
CGCTGCGGGCGCGGCGCGGGGCTTTGTGCGCTCCGCAGTGTGCGCGAGGGGAGCGCGGCCGGGGGCGGTG
CCCCGCGGTGCGGGGGGGGCTGCGAGGGGAACAAAGGCTGCGTGCGGGGTGTGTGCGTGGGGGGGTGAGC
AGGGGGTGTGGGCGCGTCGGTCGGGCTGCAACCCCCCCTGCACCCCCCTCCCCGAGTTGCTGAGCACGGC
CCGGCTTCGGGTGCGGGGCTCCGTACGGGGCGTGGCGCGGGGCTCGCCGTGCCGGGCGGGGGGTGGCGGC
AGGTGGGGGTGCCGGGCGGGGCGGGGCCGCCTCGGGCCGGGGAGGGCTCGGGGGAGGGGCGCGGCGGCCC
CCGGAGCGCCGGCGGCTGTCGAGGCGCGGCGAGCCGCAGCCATTGCCTTTTATGGTAATCGTGCGAGAGG
GCGCAGGGACTTCCTTTGTCCCAAATCTGTGCGGAGCCGAAATCTGGGAGGCGCCGCCGCACCCCCTCTA
GCGGGCGCGGGGCGAAGCGGTGCGGCGCCGGCAGGAAGGAAATGGGCGGGGAGGGCCTTCGTGCGTCGCC
GCGCCGCCGTCCCCTTCTCCCTCTCCAGCCTCGGGGCTGTCCGCGGGGGGACGGCTGCCTTCGGGGGGGA
CGGGGCAGGGCGGGGTTCGGCTTCTGGCGTGTGACCGGCGGCTCTAGAGCCTCTGCTAACCATGTTCATG
CCTTCTTCTTTTTCCTACAGCTCCTGGGCAACGTGCTGGTTATTGTGCTGTCTCATCATTTTGGCAAAGA
ATTCTAGCATGGCTGGTGGCCTGAATGACATCTTTGAGGCCCAGAAGATCGAGTGGCATGAGAACCTGTA
CTTCCAGGGAGTCGACGAAGAGTCTGGTTCTGTTTCTGGTGGTGATGAGCTGTCAGCCATAGGCGAGCAG
GTGTTTGCGGTGGAGAGCATCCGGAAGAAGCGCGTGCGGAAGGGCAAAGTTGAATATCTGGTGAAGTGGA
AAGGATGGCCCCCCAAGTATAGCACCTGGGAGCCAGAGGAGCACATCTTGGACCCTCGCCTTGTCATGGC
CTACGAGGAGAAGGAGGAGAGAGACCGAGCCTCGGGGTATAGGAAGAGAGGTCCGAAACCCATCGTTGGC
GGAGGCTCTGGAGGTGGAGGCTCCGCACCCCCCAAAAAGAAACGCAAGGTTGGATACCGGGATCCAGGCG
GGGGGTCTAGTGCAAAGGCACCTGTCCGAAGTGTCGTCACAGAAACTGTGTCTACTTATGTCATCAGAGA
CGAATGGGGAAATCAGATTTGGATCTGTCCCGGCTGCAATAAGCCAGATGACGGATCACCTATGATAGGA
TGTGACGACTGCGATGACTGGTATCACTGGCCTTGCGTTGGGATCATGGCCGCCCCCCCCGAAGAGATGC
AATGGTTTTGCCCCAAATGCGCCAATAAAATAAAAAAGGACAAGAAACATAAGAAACGCAAGCATCGCGC
TCACATCGGTGGCGGAGGCTCTGGAGGTGGAGGCTCCGCACCCCCCAAAAAGAAACGCAAGGTTGGATAC
CGGGATCCACCGGTCGCCACCGTGAGCAAGGGCGAGGAGCTGTTCACCGGGGTGGTGCCCATCCTGGTCG
AGCTGGACGGCGACGTAAACGGCCACAAGTTCAGCGTGTCCGGCGAGGGCGAGGGCGATGCCACCTACGG
CAAGCTGACCCTGAAGTTCATCTGCACCACCGGCAAGCTGCCCGTGCCCTGGCCCACCCTCGTGACCACC
CTGACCTACGGCGTGCAGTGCTTCAGCCGCTACCCCGACCACATGAAGCAGCACGACTTCTTCAAGTCCG
CCATGCCCGAAGGCTACGTCCAGGAGCGCACCATCTTCTTCAAGGACGACGGCAACTACAAGACCCGCGC
CGAGGTGAAGTTCGAGGGCGACACCCTGGTGAACCGCATCGAGCTGAAGGGCATCGACTTCAAGGAGGAC
GGCAACATCCTGGGGCACAAGCTGGAGTACAACTACAACAGCCACAACGTCTATATCATGGCCGACAAGC
AGAAGAACGGCATCAAGGTGAACTTCAAGATCCGCCACAACATCGAGGACGGCAGCGTGCAGCTCGCCGA
CCACTACCAGCAGAACACCCCCATCGGCGACGGCCCCGTGCTGCTGCCCGACAACCACTACCTGAGCACC
CAGTCCGCCCTGAGCAAAGACCCCAACGAGAAGCGCGATCACATGGTCCTGCTGGAGTTCGTGACCGCCG
CCGGGATCACTCTCGGCATGGACGAGCTGTACAAGTAAAGCGAGCTCGACAGATCTAGGAGCGGTTAACG
AGGTAGCGGCCGCCGAAGCCGCTTGGAATAAGGCCGGTGTGCGTTTGTCTATATGTTATTTTCCACCATA
TTGCCGTCTTTTGGCAATGTGAGGGCCCGGAAACCTGGCCCTGTCTTCTTGACGAGCATTCCTAGGGGTC
TTTCCCCTCTCGCCAAAGGAATGCAAGGTCTGTTGAATGTCGTGAAGGAAGCAGTTCCTCTGGAAGCTTC
TTGAAGACAAACAACGTCTGTAGCGACCCTTTGCAGGCAGCGGAACCCCCCACCTGGCGACAGGTGCCTC
TGCGGCCAAAAGCCACGTGTATAAGATACACCTGCAAAGGCGGCACAACCCCAGTGCCACGTTGTGAGTT
GGATAGTTGTGGAAAGAGTCAAATGGCTCTCCTCAAGCGTATTCAACAAGGGGCTGAAGGATGCCCAGAA
GGTACCCCATTGTATGGGATCTGATCTGGGGCCTCGGTGCACATGCTTTACATGTGTTTAGTCGAGGTTA
AAAAAACGTCTAGGCCCCCCGAACCACGGGGACGTGGTTTTCCTTTGAAAAACACGATGATAATATGGCC
ACAACCATGACCGAGTACAAGCCCACGGTGCGCCTCGCCACCCGCGACGACGTCCCCAGGGCCGTACGCA
CCCTCGCCGCCGCGTTCGCCGACTACCCCGCCACGCGCCACACCGTCGATCCGGACCGCCACATCGAGCG
GGTCACCGAGCTGCAAGAACTCTTCCTCACGCGCGTCGGGCTCGACATCGGCAAGGTGTGGGTCGCGGAC
GACGGCGCCGCGGTGGCGGTCTGGACCACGCCGGAGAGCGTCGAAGCGGGGGCGGTGTTCGCCGAGATCG
GCCCGCGCATGGCCGAGTTGAGCGGTTCCCGGCTGGCCGCGCAGCAACAGATGGAAGGCCTCCTGGCGCC
GCACCGGCCCAAGGAGCCCGCGTGGTTCCTGGCCACCGTCGGCGTCTCGCCCGACCACCAGGGCAAGGGT
CTGGGCAGCGCCGTCGTGCTCCCCGGAGTGGAGGCGGCCGAGCGCGCCGGGGTGCCCGCCTTCCTGGAGA
CCTCCGCGCCCCGCAACCTCCCCTTCTACGAGCGGCTCGGCTTCACCGTCACCGCCGACGTCGAGGTGCC
CGAAGGACCGCGCACCTGGTGCATGACCCGCAAGCCCGGTGCCTGACGCCCGCCCCACGACCCGCAGCGC
CCGACCGAAAGGAGCGCAGTGCTACGAGATTTCGATTCCACCGCCGCCTTCTATGAAAGGTTGGGCTTCG
GAATCGTTTTCCGGGACGCCGGCTGGATGATCCTCCAGCGCGGGGATCTCATGCTGGAGTTCTTCGCCCA
CCCCAACTTGTTTATTGCAGCTTATAATGGTTACAAATAAAGCAATAGCATCACAAATTTCACAAATAAA
GCATTTTTTTCACTGCATTCTAGTTGTGGTTTGTCCAAACTCATCAATGTATCTTATCATGTCTGTATAC
CGTGGATCCGGCCGGCCCCATAACTTCGTATAGTATACATTATACGAAGTTATCCCCTGCAGGCATGCAA
GCTTGGCGTAATCATGGTCATAGCTGTTTCCTGTGTGAAATTGTTATCCGCTCACAATTCCACACAACAT
ACGAGCCGGAAGCATAAAGTGTAAAGCCTGGGGTGCCTAATGAGTGAGCTAACTCACATTAATTGCGTTG
CGCTCACTGCCCGCTTTCCAGTCGGGAAACCTGTCGTGCCAGCTGCATTAATGAATCGGCCAACGCGCGG
GGAGAGGCGGTTTGCGTATTGGGCGCTCTTCCGCTTCCTCGCTCACTGACTCGCTGCGCTCGGTCGTTCG
GCTGCGGCGAGCGGTATCAGCTCACTCAAAGGCGGTAATACGGTTATCCACAGAATCAGGGGATAACGCA
GGAAAGAACATGTGAGCAAAAGGCCAGCAAAAGGCCAGGAACCGTAAAAAGGCCGCGTTGCTGGCGTTTT
TCCATAGGCTCCGCCCCCCTGACGAGCATCACAAAAATCGACGCTCAAGTCAGAGGTGGCGAAACCCGAC
AGGACTATAAAGATACCAGGCGTTTCCCCCTGGAAGCTCCCTCGTGCGCTCTCCTGTTCCGACCCTGCCG
CTTACCGGATACCTGTCCGCCTTTCTCCCTTCGGGAAGCGTGGCGCTTTCTCATAGCTCACGCTGTAGGT
ATCTCAGTTCGGTGTAGGTCGTTCGCTCCAAGCTGGGCTGTGTGCACGAACCCCCCGTTCAGCCCGACCG
CTGCGCCTTATCCGGTAACTATCGTCTTGAGTCCAACCCGGTAAGACACGACTTATCGCCACTGGCAGCA
GCCACTGGTAACAGGATTAGCAGAGCGAGGTATGTAGGCGGTGCTACAGAGTTCTTGAAGTGGTGGCCTA
ACTACGGCTACACTAGAAGAACAGTATTTGGTATCTGCGCTCTGCTGAAGCCAGTTACCTTCGGAAAAAG
AGTTGGTAGCTCTTGATCCGGCAAACAAACCACCGCTGGTAGCGGTGGTTTTTTTGTTTGCAAGCAGCAG
ATTACGCGCAGAAAAAAAGGATCTCAAGAAGATCCTTTGATCTTTTCTACGGGGTCTGACGCTCAGTGGA
ACGAAAACTCACGTTAAGGGATTTTGGTCATGAGATTATCAAAAAGGATCTTCACCTAGATCCTTTTAAA
TTAAAAATGAAGTTTTAAATCAATCTAAAGTATATATGAGTAAACTTGGTCTGACAGTTACCAATGCTTA
ATCAGTGAGGCACCTATCTCAGCGATCTGTCTATTTCGTTCATCCATAGTTGCCTGACTCCCCGTCGTGT
AGATAACTACGATACGGGAGGGCTTACCATCTGGCCCCAGTGCTGCAATGATACCGCGAGACCCACGCTC
ACCGGCTCCAGATTTATCAGCAATAAACCAGCCAGCCGGAAGGGCCGAGCGCAGAAGTGGTCCTGCAACT
TTATCCGCCTCCATCCAGTCTATTAATTGTTGCCGGGAAGCTAGAGTAAGTAGTTCGCCAGTTAATAGTT
TGCGCAACGTTGTTGCCATTGCTACAGGCATCGTGGTGTCACGCTCGTCGTTTGGTATGGCTTCATTCAG
CTCCGGTTCCCAACGATCAAGGCGAGTTACATGATCCCCCATGTTGTGCAAAAAAGCGGTTAGCTCCTTC
GGTCCTCCGATCGTTGTCAGAAGTAAGTTGGCCGCAGTGTTATCACTCATGGTTATGGCAGCACTGCATA
ATTCTCTTACTGTCATGCCATCCGTAAGATGCTTTTCTGTGACTGGTGAGTACTCAACCAAGTCATTCTG
AGAATAGTGTATGCGGCGACCGAGTTGCTCTTGCCCGGCGTCAATACGGGATAATACCGCGCCACATAGC
AGAACTTTAAAAGTGCTCATCATTGGAAAACGTTCTTCGGGGCGAAAACTCTCAAGGATCTTACCGCTGT
TGAGATCCAGTTCGATGTAACCCACTCGTGCACCCAACTGATCTTCAGCATCTTTTACTTTCACCAGCGT
TTCTGGGTGAGCAAAAACAGGAAGGCAAAATGCCGCAAAAAAGGGAATAAGGGCGACACGGAAATGTTGA
ATACTCATACTCTTCCTTTTTCAATATTATTGAAGCATTTATCAGGGTTATTGTCTCATGAGCGGATACA
TATTTGAATGTATTTAGAAAAATAAACAAATAGGGGTTCCGCGCACATTTCCCCGAAAAGTGCCACCTGA
CGTCTAAGAAACCATTATTATCATGACATTAACCTATAAAAATAGGCGTATCACGAGGCCCTTTCGTC
Features (pLannotate 1.2.2; 24 found; start..end, strand, type, name):
    137..236     +  misc_feature   bom (fragment): basis of mobility region from pBR322
    242..399     -  CDS            lacZα (fragment): LacZα fragment of β-galactosidase; lacZ fragment
    409..442     -  protein_bind   loxP511: Cre-mediated recombination occurs in the 8-bp core sequence (GTATACAT). loxP511 sites are compatible with each other, but incompatible with wild-type loxP sites. Cre recombinase
    447..826     +  enhancer       CMV enhancer: human cytomegalovirus immediate early enhancer
    828..1103    +  promoter       chicken β-actin promoter: No description available
   1104..2120    +  intron         chimeric intron: chimera between introns from chicken β-actin and rabbit β-globin
   2118..2174    +  CDS            HBB (fragment): HBB_LEPEU - Experimental evidence at protein level: Swiss-Prot protein existence level 1. Involved in oxygen transport from the lung to the various peripheral tissues. From Lepus europaeus (European hare).
   2287..2511    +  CDS            Cbx7 (fragment): CBX7_MOUSE - Also known as D15Ertd417e. Experimental evidence at protein level: Swiss-Prot protein existence level 1. Component of a Polycomb group (PcG) multiprotein PRC1-like complex, a complex class required to maintain the transcriptionally repressive state of many genes, including Hox genes, throughout development (PubMed:16537902, PubMed:22226355). PcG PRC1 complex acts via chromatin remodeling and modification of histones; it mediates monoubiquitination of histone H2A 'Lys-119', rendering chromatin heritably changed in its expressibility. Promotes histone H3 trimethylation at 'Lys-9' (H
   2593..2874    +  CDS            TAF3 (fragment): TAF3_HUMAN - Experimental evidence at protein level: Swiss-Prot protein existence level 1. Transcription factor TFIID is one of the general factors required for accurate and regulated initiation by RNA polymerase II. TFIID is a multimeric protein complex that plays a central role in mediating promoter responses to various activators and repressors. Required in complex with TBPL2 for the differentiation of myoblasts into myocytes. The complex replaces TFIID at specific promoters at an early stage in the differentiation process. From Homo sapiens (Human).
   2962..3678    +  CDS            EGFP: the original enhanced GFP (Yang et al., 1996) mammalian codon-optimized
   3801..4263    +  misc_feature   IRES: internal ribosome entry site (IRES) of the encephalomyocarditis virus (EMCV)
   4277..4876    +  CDS            PuroR: puromycin N-acetyltransferase; pac from Streptomyces alboniger; confers resistance to puromycin
   4925..5050    +  CDS            ble (fragment): BLE_KLEPN - Experimental evidence at protein level: Swiss-Prot protein existence level 1. Binding protein with a strong affinity to the bleomycin family of antibiotics. Binds to CL990; an antimitotic-antibiotic compound. From Klebsiella pneumoniae.
   5045..5166    +  polyA_signal   SV40 poly(A) signal: SV40 polyadenylation signal
   5200..5233    +  protein_bind   loxP511: Cre-mediated recombination occurs in the 8-bp core sequence (GTATACAT). loxP511 sites are compatible with each other, but incompatible with wild-type loxP sites. Cre recombinase
   5236..5254    +  misc_feature   MCS (fragment): pUC18/19 multiple cloning site
   5291..5307    -  protein_bind   lac operator: The lac repressor binds to the lac operator to inhibit transcription in E. coli. This inhibition can be relieved by adding lactose or isopropyl-β-D-thiogalactopyranoside (IPTG). lac repressor encoded by lacI
   5315..5345    -  promoter       lac promoter: promoter for the E. coli lac operon
   5360..5381    -  protein_bind   CAP binding site: CAP binding activates transcription in the presence of cAMP. E. coli catabolite activator protein
   5394..5486    -  CDS            lacI (fragment): lac repressor; lacI; The lac repressor binds to the lac operator to inhibit transcription in E. coli. This inhibition can be relieved by adding lactose or isopropyl-β-D-thiogalactopyranoside (IPTG).
   5669..6257    -  rep_origin     ori: high-copy-number ColE1/pMB1/pBR322/pUC origin of replication
   6428..7288    -  CDS            AmpR: β-lactamase; bla; confers resistance to ampicillin, carbenicillin, and related antibiotics
   7289..7393    -  promoter       AmpR promoter: bla
   7488..35      +  CDS            rop (fragment) (across the origin): Rop protein, which maintains plasmids at low copy number; rop
