[The description below was written by a language model from this plasmid's Addgene catalogue record and pLannotate feature annotations shown in this document.]
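Description:
pv6_CBX7_Chromo_TAF3_Phd is a mammalian expression and targeting plasmid built on the parBit_v6 backbone, designed for generating stable cell lines by recombination-mediated cassette exchange (RMCE). In bacteria it is maintained as a high-copy plasmid through a ColE1/pUC-type origin and selected with ampicillin via the β-lactamase gene. Remnants of pUC-derived lac elements (lacZα fragment, lac promoter/operator, MCS fragment) flank the cassette.

The payload lies between two loxP511 sites annotated in opposite orientations. These heterospecific sites recombine with each other but not with wild-type loxP, an arrangement that allows Cre recombinase to swap the intervening cassette into a matching pre-installed genomic landing site. Inside the cassette, the CAGGS promoter (CMV enhancer, chicken β-actin promoter and a chimeric β-actin/β-globin intron) drives an engineered chromatin reader: the chromodomain of CBX7 fused to the PHD domain of TAF3, carrying an N-terminal AviTag for biotinylation and a C-terminal EGFP for visualisation. The catalogue lists the insert species as mouse, although the automated annotation matched the TAF3 segment to the human protein. The AviTag itself is not called in the feature table. Downstream, an EMCV IRES links a puromycin resistance gene to the same transcript, so that drug selection enriches for cells expressing the fusion, and an SV40 polyadenylation signal terminates the transcript. A short ble fragment annotated before the poly(A) signal appears to be a cloning remnant.

The associated publication concerns identifying the protein interactome at chromatin marks. Here, the two reader domains are combined in one protein, which is stably expressed after RMCE integration.
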