Addgene plasmid #179400: pv6_CBX7_Chromo_TAF3_Phd
Purpose: Cell line generation via recombination-mediated cassette exchange (RMCE) and stable expression of CBX7_Chromo - TAF3_Phd
Depositing lab: Tuncay Baubec. Depositing organization: University of Zurich. Publication: ChromID identifies the protein interactome at chromatin marks. Villasenor R, Pfaendler R, Ambrosi C, Butz S, Giuliani S, Bryan E, Sheahan TW, Gable AL, Schmolka N, Manzo M, Wirz J, Feller C, von Mering C, Aebersold R, Voigt P, Baubec T. Nat Biotechnol. 2020 Mar 2. pii: 10.1038/s41587-020-0434-2. doi: 10.1038/s41587-020-0434-2. PubMed 32123383.
Backbone
  Vector backbone: parBit_v6
  Vector type: Mammalian Expression
Growth in bacteria
  Bacterial resistance: Ampicillin, 100 μg/mL
  Growth temperature: 37°C
  Growth strain: DH5alpha
  Copy number: High Copy
Gene/Insert
  Gene/Insert name: CBX7_Chromo - TAF3_Phd (alt name: Chromodomain of CBX7 and Phd domain of TAF3)
  Species: M. musculus (mouse)
  Promoter: CAGGS
  Tag / fusion protein: AviTag (N terminal on insert); EGFP (C terminal on insert)
  Cloning method: Gibson Cloning
  Sequencing primers: 5′ CTGGTTGTTGTGCTGTCTC
Terms and licenses: Academic/Nonprofit Terms; Industry Terms: Not Available to Industry
How to cite: pv6_CBX7_Chromo_TAF3_Phd was a gift from Tuncay Baubec (Addgene plasmid # 179400 ; http://n2t.net/addgene:179400 ; RRID:Addgene_179400)
